Addgene plasmid #190145: Cas9_P2A_POLB
Purpose: Expresses SpCas9 and POLB
Depositing lab: Timothy Lu. Depositing organization: Massachusetts Institute of Technology. Publication: Frame Editors for Precise, Template-Free Frameshifting. Nakade S, Nakamae K, Tang T-C, Yu D, Sakuma T, Yamamoto T, Lu TK. bioRxiv 2022.12.05.518807 10.1101/2022.12.05.518807.
Backbone
  Vector backbone: pX330A
  Vector type: Mammalian Expression, CRISPR
Growth in bacteria
  Bacterial resistance: Ampicillin, 100 μg/mL
  Growth temperature: 37°C
  Growth strain: DH5alpha
  Copy number: Unknown
Gene/Insert
  Gene/Insert name: SpCas9_P2A_POLB
  Species: H. sapiens (human), Synthetic
  Insert size (bp): 5379
  Mutation: Codon Optimized for mammalian cells
  Promoter: CBh
  Tag / fusion protein: 3xFLAG (N terminal on insert)
  Cloning method: Unknown
  Sequencing primers: 5′ T7 (TAATACGACTCACTATAGGG); 3′ T3 (GCAATTAACCCTCACTAAAGG)
Resource information
  A portion of this plasmid was derived from a plasmid made by: Takashi Yamamoto
Terms and licenses: Academic/Nonprofit Terms; Industry Terms: Not Available to Industry
Depositor comments: Supplemental GenBank file: pX330A-1x2 (Plasmid #58766) . Please visit https://doi.org/10.1101/2022.12.05.518807 for bioRxiv preprint.
How to cite: Cas9_P2A_POLB was a gift from Timothy Lu (Addgene plasmid # 190145 ; http://n2t.net/addgene:190145 ; RRID:Addgene_190145)
