[The description below was written by a language model from this plasmid's Addgene catalogue record and pLannotate feature annotations shown in this document.]
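Description:
Cas9_P2A_POLB is a mammalian expression and CRISPR plasmid built on the pX330A backbone, designed to co-express Streptococcus pyogenes Cas9 and human DNA polymerase beta (POLB) from a single transcript. It is propagated in E. coli through a high-copy ColE1/pUC-type origin with ampicillin selection (AmpR, β-lactamase). It also carries an f1 phage origin and remnants of a pBluescript-type cloning region (T7 and T3 promoters, lac promoter/operator, and a lacZα fragment). A single AAV2 inverted terminal repeat is annotated downstream of the expression cassette, a leftover of the pX330 lineage rather than a complete packaging arrangement.

The payload is driven by the CBh promoter, annotated here as its component parts: a CMV enhancer, the chicken β-actin promoter and a hybrid CBA/MVM intron. The open reading frame encodes mammalian codon-optimized SpCas9, recorded as carrying an N-terminal 3xFLAG tag, followed by a nucleoplasmin bipartite nuclear localization signal. It then continues through a P2A self-cleaving peptide, named in the construct and insert but not separately annotated, into the POLB coding sequence, and ends at a bGH polyadenylation signal. Ribosomal skipping at P2A should yield Cas9 and POLB as separate proteins. POLB is a gap-filling repair polymerase of base-excision repair.

No U6 promoter or guide RNA scaffold appears in the feature table, so the guide is presumably supplied from another construct, although the record does not say so. The associated publication concerns "frame editors" for template-free frameshifting, suggesting the plasmid is used to test how pairing Cas9 cleavage with a polymerase influences repair outcomes.
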