Features (pLannotate 1.2.2; 24 found; start..end, strand, type, name):
      8..293     +  enhancer       CMV enhancer: human cytomegalovirus immediate early enhancer; contains an 18-bp deletion relative to the standard CMV enhancer
    295..572     +  promoter       chicken β-actin promoter: No description available
    573..800     +  intron         hybrid intron: hybrid between chicken β-actin (CBA) and minute virus of mice (MMV) introns (Gray et al., 2011)
    938..2539    +  CDS            Cas9(N): N-terminal portion of Streptococcus pyogenes Cas9 (Zetsche et al., 2015)
   2540..5038    +  CDS            Cas9(C): C-terminal portion of Streptococcus pyogenes Cas9 (Zetsche et al., 2015)
   5039..5086    +  CDS            nucleoplasmin NLS: bipartite nuclear localization signal from nucleoplasmin
   5162..6163    +  CDS            POLB (sequence withheld): DPOLB_HUMAN - Experimental evidence at protein level: Swiss-Prot protein existence level 1. Repair polymerase that plays a key role in base-excision repair. Has 5'-deoxyribose-5-phosphate lyase (dRP lyase) activity that removes the 5' sugar phosphate and also acts as a DNA polymerase that adds one nucleotide to the 3' end of the arising single-nucleotide gap. Conducts 'gap-filling' DNA synthesis in a stepwise distributive fashion rather than in a processive fashion as for other DNA polymerases. From Homo sapiens (Human).
   6222..6333    +  polyA_signal   bGH poly(A) signal: bovine growth hormone polyadenylation signal
   6438..6578    +  repeat_region  AAV2 ITR: inverted terminal repeat of adeno-associated virus serotype 2 inverted
   6583..6634    -  misc_feature   bom (fragment): basis of mobility region from pBR322
   6653..7108    +  rep_origin     f1 ori (sequence partly withheld): f1 bacteriophage origin of replication; arrow indicates direction of (+) strand synthesis
   7109..7158    -  misc_feature   bom (fragment): basis of mobility region from pBR322
   7260..7295    -  CDS            rop (fragment): Rop protein, which maintains plasmids at low copy number; rop
   7390..7494    +  promoter       AmpR promoter: bla
   7495..8355    +  CDS            AmpR: β-lactamase; bla; confers resistance to ampicillin, carbenicillin, and related antibiotics
   8526..9114    +  rep_origin     ori: high-copy-number ColE1/pMB1/pBR322/pUC origin of replication
   9199..9217    -  rep_origin     f1 ori (fragment): f1 bacteriophage origin of replication; arrow indicates direction of (+) strand synthesis
   9222..9377    -  CDS            lacZα (fragment): LacZα fragment of β-galactosidase; lacZ fragment
   9385..9403    +  promoter       T7 promoter: promoter for bacteriophage T7 RNA polymerase
   9412..9435    -  misc_feature   MCS (fragment): pBluescript multiple cloning site
   9451..9469    -  promoter       T3 promoter: promoter for bacteriophage T3 RNA polymerase
   9514..9530    -  protein_bind   lac operator: The lac repressor binds to the lac operator to inhibit transcription in E. coli. This inhibition can be relieved by adding lactose or isopropyl-β-D-thiogalactopyranoside (IPTG). lac repressor encoded by lacI
   9538..9568    -  promoter       lac promoter: promoter for the E. coli lac operon
   9583..9604    -  protein_bind   CAP binding site: CAP binding activates transcription in the presence of cAMP. E. coli catabolite activator protein
>Addgene plasmid #190145 | Cas9_P2A_POLB | addgene full sequence | sequence record 376721 | Addgene NGS Result
AGGTACCCGTTACATAACTTACGGTAAATGGCCCGCCTGGCTGACCGCCCAACGACCCCCGCCCATTGAC
GTCAATAGTAACGCCAATAGGGACTTTCCATTGACGTCAATGGGTGGAGTATTTACGGTAAACTGCCCAC
TTGGCAGTACATCAAGTGTATCATATGCCAAGTACGCCCCCTATTGACGTCAATGACGGTAAATGGCCCG
CCTGGCATTGTGCCCAGTACATGACCTTATGGGACTTTCCTACTTGGCAGTACATCTACGTATTAGTCAT
CGCTATTACCATGGTCGAGGTGAGCCCCACGTTCTGCTTCACTCTCCCCATCTCCCCCCCCTCCCCACCC
CCAATTTTGTATTTATTTATTTTTTAATTATTTTGTGCAGCGATGGGGGCGGGGGGGGGGGGGGGGCGCG
CGCCRGGCGGGGCGGGGSGGGGCGAGGGGCGGGGCGGGGCGAGGCGGAGAGGTGCGGCGGCAGCCAATCA
GAGCGGCGCGCTCCGAAAGTTTCCTTTTATGGCGAGGCGGCGGCGGCGGCGGCCCTATAAAAAGCGAAGC
GCGCGGCGGGCGGGAGTCGCTGCGCGCTGCCTTCGCCCCGTGCCCCGCTCCGCCGCCGCCTCGCGCCGCC
CGCCCCGGCTCTGACTGACCGCGTTACTCCCACAGGTGAGCGGGCGGGACGGCCCTTCTCCTCCGGGCTG
TAATTAGCTGAGCAAGAGGTAAGGGTTTAAGGGATGGTTGGTTGGTGGGGTATTAATGTTTAATTACCTG
GAGCACCTGCCTGAAATCACTTTTTTTCAGGTTGGACCGGTGCCACCATGGACTATAAGGACCACGACGG
AGACTACAAGGATCATGATATTGATTACAAAGACGATGACGATAAGATGGCCCCAAAGAAGAAGCGGAAG
GTCGGTATCCACGGAGTCCCAGCAGCCGACAAGAAGTACAGCATCGGCCTGGACATCGGCACCAACTCTG
TGGGCTGGGCCGTGATCACCGACGAGTACAAGGTGCCCAGCAAGAAATTCAAGGTGCTGGGCAACACCGA
CCGGCACAGCATCAAGAAGAACCTGATCGGAGCCCTGCTGTTCGACAGCGGCGAAACAGCCGAGGCCACC
CGGCTGAAGAGAACCGCCAGAAGAAGATACACCAGACGGAAGAACCGGATCTGCTATCTGCAAGAGATCT
TCAGCAACGAGATGGCCAAGGTGGACGACAGCTTCTTCCACAGACTGGAAGAGTCCTTCCTGGTGGAAGA
GGATAAGAAGCACGAGCGGCACCCCATCTTCGGCAACATCGTGGACGAGGTGGCCTACCACGAGAAGTAC
CCCACCATCTACCACCTGAGAAAGAAACTGGTGGACAGCACCGACAAGGCCGACCTGCGGCTGATCTATC
TGGCCCTGGCCCACATGATCAAGTTCCGGGGCCACTTCCTGATCGAGGGCGACCTGAACCCCGACAACAG
CGACGTGGACAAGCTGTTCATCCAGCTGGTGCAGACCTACAACCAGCTGTTCGAGGAAAACCCCATCAAC
GCCAGCGGCGTGGACGCCAAGGCCATCCTGTCTGCCAGACTGAGCAAGAGCAGACGGCTGGAAAATCTGA
TCGCCCAGCTGCCCGGCGAGAAGAAGAATGGCCTGTTCGGAAACCTGATTGCCCTGAGCCTGGGCCTGAC
CCCCAACTTCAAGAGCAACTTCGACCTGGCCGAGGATGCCAAACTGCAGCTGAGCAAGGACACCTACGAC
GACGACCTGGACAACCTGCTGGCCCAGATCGGCGACCAGTACGCCGACCTGTTTCTGGCCGCCAAGAACC
TGTCCGACGCCATCCTGCTGAGCGACATCCTGAGAGTGAACACCGAGATCACCAAGGCCCCCCTGAGCGC
CTCTATGATCAAGAGATACGACGAGCACCACCAGGACCTGACCCTGCTGAAAGCTCTCGTGCGGCAGCAG
CTGCCTGAGAAGTACAAAGAGATTTTCTTCGACCAGAGCAAGAACGGCTACGCCGGCTACATTGACGGCG
GAGCCAGCCAGGAAGAGTTCTACAAGTTCATCAAGCCCATCCTGGAAAAGATGGACGGCACCGAGGAACT
GCTCGTGAAGCTGAACAGAGAGGACCTGCTGCGGAAGCAGCGGACCTTCGACAACGGCAGCATCCCCCAC
CAGATCCACCTGGGAGAGCTGCACGCCATTCTGCGGCGGCAGGAAGATTTTTACCCATTCCTGAAGGACA
ACCGGGAAAAGATCGAGAAGATCCTGACCTTCCGCATCCCCTACTACGTGGGCCCTCTGGCCAGGGGAAA
CAGCAGATTCGCCTGGATGACCAGAAAGAGCGAGGAAACCATCACCCCCTGGAACTTCGAGGAAGTGGTG
GACAAGGGCGCTTCCGCCCAGAGCTTCATCGAGCGGATGACCAACTTCGATAAGAACCTGCCCAACGAGA
AGGTGCTGCCCAAGCACAGCCTGCTGTACGAGTACTTCACCGTGTATAACGAGCTGACCAAAGTGAAATA
CGTGACCGAGGGAATGAGAAAGCCCGCCTTCCTGAGCGGCGAGCAGAAAAAGGCCATCGTGGACCTGCTG
TTCAAGACCAACCGGAAAGTGACCGTGAAGCAGCTGAAAGAGGACTACTTCAAGAAAATCGAGTGCTTCG
ACTCCGTGGAAATCTCCGGCGTGGAAGATCGGTTCAACGCCTCCCTGGGCACATACCACGATCTGCTGAA
AATTATCAAGGACAAGGACTTCCTGGACAATGAGGAAAACGAGGACATTCTGGAAGATATCGTGCTGACC
CTGACACTGTTTGAGGACAGAGAGATGATCGAGGAACGGCTGAAAACCTATGCCCACCTGTTCGACGACA
AAGTGATGAAGCAGCTGAAGCGGCGGAGATACACCGGCTGGGGCAGGCTGAGCCGGAAGCTGATCAACGG
CATCCGGGACAAGCAGTCCGGCAAGACAATCCTGGATTTCCTGAAGTCCGACGGCTTCGCCAACAGAAAC
TTCATGCAGCTGATCCACGACGACAGCCTGACCTTTAAAGAGGACATCCAGAAAGCCCAGGTGTCCGGCC
AGGGCGATAGCCTGCACGAGCACATTGCCAATCTGGCCGGCAGCCCCGCCATTAAGAAGGGCATCCTGCA
GACAGTGAAGGTGGTGGACGAGCTCGTGAAAGTGATGGGCCGGCACAAGCCCGAGAACATCGTGATCGAA
ATGGCCAGAGAGAACCAGACCACCCAGAAGGGACAGAAGAACAGCCGCGAGAGAATGAAGCGGATCGAAG
AGGGCATCAAAGAGCTGGGCAGCCAGATCCTGAAAGAACACCCCGTGGAAAACACCCAGCTGCAGAACGA
GAAGCTGTACCTGTACTACCTGCAGAATGGGCGGGATATGTACGTGGACCAGGAACTGGACATCAACCGG
CTGTCCGACTACGATGTGGACCATATCGTGCCTCAGAGCTTTCTGAAGGACGACTCCATCGACAACAAGG
TGCTGACCAGAAGCGACAAGAACCGGGGCAAGAGCGACAACGTGCCCTCCGAAGAGGTCGTGAAGAAGAT
GAAGAACTACTGGCGGCAGCTGCTGAACGCCAAGCTGATTACCCAGAGAAAGTTCGACAATCTGACCAAG
GCCGAGAGAGGCGGCCTGAGCGAACTGGATAAGGCCGGCTTCATCAAGAGACAGCTGGTGGAAACCCGGC
AGATCACAAAGCACGTGGCACAGATCCTGGACTCCCGGATGAACACTAAGTACGACGAGAATGACAAGCT
GATCCGGGAAGTGAAAGTGATCACCCTGAAGTCCAAGCTGGTGTCCGATTTCCGGAAGGATTTCCAGTTT
TACAAAGTGCGCGAGATCAACAACTACCACCACGCCCACGACGCCTACCTGAACGCCGTCGTGGGAACCG
CCCTGATCAAAAAGTACCCTAAGCTGGAAAGCGAGTTCGTGTACGGCGACTACAAGGTGTACGACGTGCG
GAAGATGATCGCCAAGAGCGAGCAGGAAATCGGCAAGGCTACCGCCAAGTACTTCTTCTACAGCAACATC
ATGAACTTTTTCAAGACCGAGATTACCCTGGCCAACGGCGAGATCCGGAAGCGGCCTCTGATCGAGACAA
ACGGCGAAACCGGGGAGATCGTGTGGGATAAGGGCCGGGATTTTGCCACCGTGCGGAAAGTGCTGAGCAT
GCCCCAAGTGAATATCGTGAAAAAGACCGAGGTGCAGACAGGCGGCTTCAGCAAAGAGTCTATCCTGCCC
AAGAGGAACAGCGATAAGCTGATCGCCAGAAAGAAGGACTGGGACCCTAAGAAGTACGGCGGCTTCGACA
GCCCCACCGTGGCCTATTCTGTGCTGGTGGTGGCCAAAGTGGAAAAGGGCAAGTCCAAGAAACTGAAGAG
TGTGAAAGAGCTGCTGGGGATCACCATCATGGAAAGAAGCAGCTTCGAGAAGAATCCCATCGACTTTCTG
GAAGCCAAGGGCTACAAAGAAGTGAAAAAGGACCTGATCATCAAGCTGCCTAAGTACTCCCTGTTCGAGC
TGGAAAACGGCCGGAAGAGAATGCTGGCCTCTGCCGGCGAACTGCAGAAGGGAAACGAACTGGCCCTGCC
CTCCAAATATGTGAACTTCCTGTACCTGGCCAGCCACTATGAGAAGCTGAAGGGCTCCCCCGAGGATAAT
GAGCAGAAACAGCTGTTTGTGGAACAGCACAAGCACTACCTGGACGAGATCATCGAGCAGATCAGCGAGT
TCTCCAAGAGAGTGATCCTGGCCGACGCTAATCTGGACAAAGTGCTGTCCGCCTACAACAAGCACCGGGA
TAAGCCCATCAGAGAGCAGGCCGAGAATATCATCCACCTGTTTACCCTGACCAATCTGGGAGCCCCTGCC
GCCTTCAAGTACTTTGACACCACCATCGACCGGAAGAGGTACACCAGCACCAAAGAGGTGCTGGACGCCA
CCCTGATCCACCAGAGCATCACCGGCCTGTACGAGACACGGATCGACCTGTCTCAGCTGGGAGGCGACAA
AAGGCCGGCGGCCACGAAAAAGGCCGGCCAGGCAAAAAAGAAAAAGATAAGCGCTGGAAGCGGAGCTACT
AACTTCAGCCTGCTGAAGCAGGCTGGAGACGTGGAGGAGAACCCTGGACCT
[1002 nt withheld, positions 5162-6163]
GGTGGTTCTCCAAAGAAGAAGCGGAAGGTCTAGCCTAGAGCTCGCTGATCAGCCTCGACTGTGCCTTCTA
GTTGCCAGCCATCTGTTGTTTGCCCCTCCCCCGTGCCTTCCTTGACCCTGGAAGGTGCCACTCCCACTGT
CCTTTCCTAATAAAATGAGGAAATTGCATCGCATTGTCTGAGTAGGTGTCATTCTATTCTGGGGGGTGGG
GTGGGGCAGGACAGCAAGGGGGAGGATTGGGAAGAGAATAGCAGGCATGCTGGGGAGCGGCCGCAGGAAC
CCCTAGTGATGGAGTTGGCCACTCCCTCTCTGCGCGCTCGCTCGCTCACTGAGGCCGGGCGACCAAAGGT
CGCCCGACGCCCGGGCTTTGCCCGGGCGGCCTCAGTGAGCGAGCGAGCGCGCAGCTGCCTGCAGGGGCGC
CTGATGCGGTATTTTCTCCTTACGCATCTGTGCGGTATTTCACACCGCATA
[95 nt withheld, positions 6635-6729]
T
[46 nt withheld, positions 6731-6776]
C
[141 nt withheld, positions 6778-6918]
CCTTTGACGTTGGAGTCCACGTTCTTT
[37 nt withheld, positions 6946-6982]
ACTCTATCTCGGGCTATTCTTTTGATTTATAAGGGATTTTGCCGATTTCGGTCTATTGGTTAAAAAATGA
GCTGATTTAACAAAAATTTAACGCGAATTTTAACAAAATATTAACGTTTACAATTTTATGGTGCACTCTC
AGTACAATCTGCTCTGATGCCGCATAGTTAAGCCAGCCCCGACACCCGCCAACACCCGCTGACGCGCCCT
GACGGGCTTGTCTGCTCCCGGCATCCGCTTACAGACAAGCTGTGACCGTCTCCGGGAGCTGCATGTGTCA
GAGGTTTTCACCGTCATCACCGAAACGCGCGAGACGAAAGGGCCTCGTGATACGCCTATTTTTATAGGTT
AATGTCATGATAATAATGGTTTCTTAGACGTCAGGTGGCACTTTTCGGGGAAATGTGCGCGGAACCCCTA
TTTGTTTATTTTTCTAAATACATTCAAATATGTATCCGCTCATGAGACAATAACCCTGATAAATGCTTCA
ATAATATTGAAAAAGGAAGAGTATGAGTATTCAACATTTCCGTGTCGCCCTTATTCCCTTTTTTGCGGCA
TTTTGCCTTCCTGTTTTTGCTCACCCAGAAACGCTGGTGAAAGTAAAAGATGCTGAAGATCAGTTGGGTG
CACGAGTGGGTTACATCGAACTGGATCTCAACAGCGGTAAGATCCTTGAGAGTTTTCGCCCCGAAGAACG
TTTTCCAATGATGAGCACTTTTAAAGTTCTGCTATGTGGCGCGGTATTATCCCGTATTGACGCCGGGCAA
GAGCAACTCGGTCGCCGCATACACTATTCTCAGAATGACTTGGTTGAGTACTCACCAGTCACAGAAAAGC
ATCTTACGGATGGCATGACAGTAAGAGAATTATGCAGTGCTGCCATAACCATGAGTGATAACACTGCGGC
CAACTTACTTCTGACAACGATCGGAGGACCGAAGGAGCTAACCGCTTTTTTGCACAACATGGGGGATCAT
GTAACTCGCCTTGATCGTTGGGAACCGGAGCTGAATGAAGCCATACCAAACGACGAGCGTGACACCACGA
TGCCTGTAGCAATGGCAACAACGTTGCGCAAACTATTAACTGGCGAACTACTTACTCTAGCTTCCCGGCA
ACAATTAATAGACTGGATGGAGGCGGATAAAGTTGCAGGACCACTTCTGCGCTCGGCCCTTCCGGCTGGC
TGGTTTATTGCTGATAAATCTGGAGCCGGTGAGCGTGGAAGCCGCGGTATCATTGCAGCACTGGGGCCAG
ATGGTAAGCCCTCCCGTATCGTAGTTATCTACACGACGGGGAGTCAGGCAACTATGGATGAACGAAATAG
ACAGATCGCTGAGATAGGTGCCTCACTGATTAAGCATTGGTAACTGTCAGACCAAGTTTACTCATATATA
CTTTAGATTGATTTAAAACTTCATTTTTAATTTAAAAGGATCTAGGTGAAGATCCTTTTTGATAATCTCA
TGACCAAAATCCCTTAACGTGAGTTTTCGTTCCACTGAGCGTCAGACCCCGTAGAAAAGATCAAAGGATC
TTCTTGAGATCCTTTTTTTCTGCGCGTAATCTGCTGCTTGCAAACAAAAAAACCACCGCTACCAGCGGTG
GTTTGTTTGCCGGATCAAGAGCTACCAACTCTTTTTCCGAAGGTAACTGGCTTCAGCAGAGCGCAGATAC
CAAATACTGTTCTTCTAGTGTAGCCGTAGTTAGGCCACCACTTCAAGAACTCTGTAGCACCGCCTACATA
CCTCGCTCTGCTAATCCTGTTACCAGTGGCTGCTGCCAGTGGCGATAAGTCGTGTCTTACCGGGTTGGAC
TCAAGACGATAGTTACCGGATAAGGCGCAGCGGTCGGGCTGAACGGGGGGTTCGTGCACACAGCCCAGCT
TGGAGCGAACGACCTACACCGAACTGAGATACCTACAGCGTGAGCTATGAGAAAGCGCCACGCTTCCCGA
AGGGAGAAAGGCGGACAGGTATCCGGTAAGCGGCAGGGTCGGAACAGGAGAGCGCACGAGGGAGCTTCCA
GGGGGAAACGCCTGGTATCTTTATAGTCCTGTCGGGTTTCGCCACCTCTGACTTGAGCGTCGATTTTTGT
GATGCTCGTCAGGGGGGCGGAGCCTATGGAAAAACGCCAGCAACGCGGCCTTTTTACGGTTCCTGGCCTT
TTGCTGGCCTTTTGCTCACATGTCAGACAAATGGCTCTAGAGACCGGCGCCGCTACAGGGCGCGTCCCAT
TCGCCATTCAGGCTGCGCAACTGTTGGGAAGGGCGATCGGTGCGGGCCTCTTCGCTATTACGCCAGCTGG
CGAAAGGGGGATGTGCTGCAAGGCGATTAAGTTGGGTAACGCCAGGGTTTTCCCAGTCACGACGTTGTAA
AACGACGGCCAGTGAGCGCGCGTAATACGACTCACTATAGGGCGAATTGGGTACCGGGCCCCCCCTCGAG
GTCCTCCAGCTTTTGTTCCCTTTAGTGAGGGTTAATTGCGCGCTTGGCGTAATCATGGTCATAGCTGTTT
CCTGTGTGAAATTGTTATCCGCTCACAATTCCACACAACATACGAGCCGGAAGCATAAAGTGTAAAGCCT
GGGGTGCCTAATGAGTGAGCTAACTCACATTAATTGCGTTGCGCTCACTGCCCGCTTTCCACCGGTGGTC
TCTTCTAG
